>Addgene plasmid #145840 | RRL.sin.cPPT.SFFV/Ace2.IRES-neo.WPRE (MT129) | addgene full sequence | sequence record 297109 | Addgene NGS Result
AGGTGGCACTTTTCGGGGAAATGTGCGCGGAACCCCTATTTGTTTATTTTTCTAAATACATTCAAATATG
TATCCGCTCATGAGACAATAACCCTGATAAATGCTTCAATAATATTGAAAAAGGAAGAGTATGAGTATTC
AACATTTCCGTGTCGCCCTTATTCCCTTTTTTGCGGCATTTTGCCTTCCTGTTTTTGCTCACCCAGAAAC
GCTGGTGAAAGTAAAAGATGCTGAAGATCAGTTGGGTGCACGAGTGGGTTACATCGAACTGGATCTCAAC
AGCGGTAAGATCCTTGAGAGTTTTCGCCCCGAAGAACGTTTTCCAATGATGAGCACTTTTAAAGTTCTGC
TATGTGGCGCGGTATTATCCCGTATTGACGCCGGGCAAGAGCAACTCGGTCGCCGCATACACTATTCTCA
GAATGACTTGGTTGAGTACTCACCAGTCACAGAAAAGCATCTTACGGATGGCATGACAGTAAGAGAATTA
TGCAGTGCTGCCATAACCATGAGTGATAACACTGCGGCCAACTTACTTCTGACAACGATCGGAGGACCGA
AGGAGCTAACCGCTTTTTTGCACAACATGGGGGATCATGTAACTCGCCTTGATCGTTGGGAACCGGAGCT
GAATGAAGCCATACCAAACGACGAGCGTGACACCACGATGCCTGTAGCAATGGCAACAACGTTGCGCAAA
CTATTAACTGGCGAACTACTTACTCTAGCTTCCCGGCAACAATTAATAGACTGGATGGAGGCGGATAAAG
TTGCAGGACCACTTCTGCGCTCGGCCCTTCCGGCTGGCTGGTTTATTGCTGATAAATCTGGAGCCGGTGA
GCGTGGGTCTCGCGGTATCATTGCAGCACTGGGGCCAGATGGTAAGCCCTCCCGTATCGTAGTTATCTAC
ACGACGGGGAGTCAGGCAACTATGGATGAACGAAATAGACAGATCGCTGAGATAGGTGCCTCACTGATTA
AGCATTGGTAACTGTCAGACCAAGTTTACTCATATATACTTTAGATTGATTTAAAACTTCATTTTTAATT
TAAAAGGATCTAGGTGAAGATCCTTTTTGATAATCTCATGACCAAAATCCCTTAACGTGAGTTTTCGTTC
CACTGAGCGTCAGACCCCGTAGAAAAGATCAAAGGATCTTCTTGAGATCCTTTTTTTCTGCGCGTAATCT
GCTGCTTGCAAACAAAAAAACCACCGCTACCAGCGGTGGTTTGTTTGCCGGATCAAGAGCTACCAACTCT
TTTTCCGAAGGTAACTGGCTTCAGCAGAGCGCAGATACCAAATACTGTTCTTCTAGTGTAGCCGTAGTTA
GGCCACCACTTCAAGAACTCTGTAGCACCGCCTACATACCTCGCTCTGCTAATCCTGTTACCAGTGGCTG
CTGCCAGTGGCGATAAGTCGTGTCTTACCGGGTTGGACTCAAGACGATAGTTACCGGATAAGGCGCAGCG
GTCGGGCTGAACGGGGGGTTCGTGCACACAGCCCAGCTTGGAGCGAACGACCTACACCGAACTGAGATAC
CTACAGCGTGAGCTATGAGAAAGCGCCACGCTTCCCGAAGGGAGAAAGGCGGACAGGTATCCGGTAAGCG
GCAGGGTCGGAACAGGAGAGCGCACGAGGGAGCTTCCAGGGGGAAACGCCTGGTATCTTTATAGTCCTGT
CGGGTTTCGCCACCTCTGACTTGAGCGTCGATTTTTGTGATGCTCGTCAGGGGGGCGGAGCCTATGGAAA
AACGCCAGCAACGCGGCCTTTTTACGGTTCCTGGCCTTTTGCTGGCCTTTTGCTCACATGTTCTTTCCTG
CGTTATCCCCTGATTCTGTGGATAACCGTATTACCGCCTTTGAGTGAGCTGATACCGCTCGCCGCAGCCG
AACGACCGAGCGCAGCGAGTCAGTGAGCGAGGAAGCGGAAGAGCGCCCAATACGCAAACCGCCTCTCCCC
GCGCGTTGGCCGATTCATTAATGCAGCTGGCACGACAGGTTTCCCGACTGGAAAGCGGGCAGTGAGCGCA
ACGCAATTAATGTGAGTTAGCTCACTCATTAGGCACCCCAGGCTTTACACTTTATGCTTCCGGCTCGTAT
GTTGTGTGGAATTGTGAGCGGATAACAATTTCACACAGGAAACAGCTATGACCATGATTACGCCAAGCGC
GCAATTAACCCTCACTAAAGGGAACAAAAGCTGGAGCTGCAAGCTTAATGTAGTCTTATGCAATACTCTT
GTAGTCTTGCAACATGGTAACGATGAGTTAGCAACATGCCTTACAAGGAGAGAAAAAGCACCGTGCATGC
CGATTGGTGGAAGTAAGGTGGTACGATCGTGCCTTATTAGGAAGGCAACAGACGGGTCTGACATGGATTG
GACGAACCACTGAATTGCCGCATTGCAGAGATATTGTATTTAAGTGCCTAGCTCGATACATAAACGGGTC
TCTCTGGTTAGACCAGATCTGAGCCTGGGAGCTCTCTGGCTAACTAGGGAACCCACTGCTTAAGCCTCAA
TAAAGCTTGCCTTGAGTGCTTCAAGTAGTGTGTGCCCGTCTGTTGTGTGACTCTGGTAACTAGAGATCCC
TCAGACCCTTTTAGTCAGTGTGGAAAATCTCTAGCAGTGGCGCCCGAACAGGGACTTGAAAGCGAAAGGG
AAACCAGAGGAGCTCTCTCGACGCAGGACTCGGCTTGCTGAAGCGCGCACGGCAAGAGGCGAGGGGCGGC
GACTGGTGAGTACGCCAAAAATTTTGACTAGCGGAGGCTAGAAGGAGAGAGATGGGTGCGAGAGCGTCAG
TATTAAGCGGGGGAGAATTAGATCGCGATGGGAAAAAATTCGGTTAAGGCCAGGGGGAAAGAAAAAATAT
AAATTAAAACATATAGTATGGGCAAGCAGGGAGCTAGAACGATTCGCAGTTAATCCTGGCCTGTTAGAAA
CATCAGAAGGCTGTAGACAAATACTGGGACAGCTACAACCATCCCTTCAGACAGGATCAGAAGAACTTAG
ATCATTATATAATACAGTAGCAACCCTCTATTGTGTGCATCAAAGGATAGAGATAAAAGACACCAAGGAA
GCTTTAGACAAGATAGAGGAAGAGCAAAACAAAAGTAAGACCACCGCACAGCAAGGGGCCGCTGATCTTC
AGACCTGGAGGAGGAGATATGAGGGACAATTGGAGAAGTGAATTATATAAATATAAAGTAGTAAAAATTG
AACCATTAGGAGTAGCACCCACCAAGGCAAAGAGAAGAGTGGTGCAGAGAGAAAAAAGAGCAGTGGGAAT
AGGAGCTTTGTTCCTTGGGTTCTTGGGAGCAGCAGGAAGCACTATGGGCGCAGCGTCAATGACGCTGACG
GTACAGGCCAGACAATTATTGTCTGGTATAGTGCAGCAGCAGAACAATTTGCTGAGGGCTATTGAGGCGC
AACAGCATCTGTTGCAACTCACAGTCTGGGGCATCAAGCAGCTCCAGGCAAGAATCCTGGCTGTGGAAAG
ATACCTAAAGGATCAACAGCTCCTGGGGATTTGGGGTTGCTCTGGAAAACTCATTTGCACCACTGCTGTG
CCTTGGAATGCTAGTTGGAGTAATAAATCTCTGGAACAGATTTGGAATCACACGACCTGGATGGAGTGGG
ACAGAGAAATTAACAATTACACAAGCTTAATACACTCCTTAATTGAAGAATCGCAAAACCAGCAAGAAAA
GAATGAACAAGAATTATTGGAATTAGATAAATGGGCAAGTTTGTGGAATTGGTTTAACATAACAAATTGG
CTGTGGTATATAAAATTATTCATAATGATAGTAGGAGGCTTGGTAGGTTTAAGAATAGTTTTTGCTGTAC
TTTCTATAGTGAATAGAGTTAGGCAGGGATATTCACCATTATCGTTTCAGACCCACCTCCCAACCCCGAG
GGGACCCGACAGGCCCGAAGGAATAGAAGAAGAAGGTGGAGAGAGAGACAGAGACAGATCCATTCGATTA
GTGAACGGATCTCGACGGTATCGGTTAACTTTTAAAAGAAAAGGGGGGATTGGGGGGTACAGTGCAGGGG
AAAGAATAGTAGACATAATAGCAACAGACATACAAACTAAAGAATTACAAAAACAAATTACAAAAATTCA
AAATTTTATCGATAATGAAAGACCCCACCTGTAGGTTTGGCAAGCTAGCTGCAGTAACGCCATTTTGCAA
GGCATGGAAAAATACCAAACCAAGAATAGAGAAGTTCAGATCAAGGGCGGGTACATGAAAATAGCTAACG
TTGGGCCAAACAGGATATCTGCGGTGAGCAGTTTCGGCCCCGGCCCGGGGCCAAGAACAGATGGTCACCG
CAGTTTCGGCCCCGGCCCGAGGCCAAGAACAGATGGTCCCCAGATATGGCCCAACCCTCAGCAGTTTCTT
AAGACCCATCAGATGTTTCCAGGCTCCCCCAAGGACCTGAAATGACCCTGCGCCTTATTTGAATTAACCA
ATCAGCCTGCTTCTCGCTTCTGTTCGCGCGCTTCTGCTTCCCGAGCTCTATAAAAGAGCTCACAACCCCT
CACTCGGCGCGCCAGTCCTCCGACAGACTGAGTCGCCCGGGGGGCGGCCGCATGTCAAGCTCTTCCTGGC
TCCTTCTCAGCCTTGTTGCTGTAACTGCTGCTCAGTCCACCATTGAGGAACAGGCCAAGACATTTTTGGA
CAAGTTTAACCACGAAGCCGAAGACCTGTTCTATCAAAGTTCACTTGCTTCTTGGAATTATAACACCAAT
ATTACTGAAGAGAATGTCCAAAACATGAATAATGCTGGGGACAAATGGTCTGCCTTTTTAAAGGAACAGT
CCACACTTGCCCAAATGTATCCACTACAAGAAATTCAGAATCTCACAGTCAAGCTTCAGCTGCAGGCTCT
TCAGCAAAATGGGTCTTCAGTGCTCTCAGAAGACAAGAGCAAACGGTTGAACACAATTCTAAATACAATG
AGCACCATCTACAGTACTGGAAAAGTTTGTAACCCAGATAATCCACAAGAATGCTTATTACTTGAACCAG
GTTTGAATGAAATAATGGCAAACAGTTTAGACTACAATGAGAGGCTCTGGGCTTGGGAAAGCTGGAGATC
TGAGGTCGGCAAGCAGCTGAGGCCATTATATGAAGAGTATGTGGTCTTGAAAAATGAGATGGCAAGAGCA
AATCATTATGAGGACTATGGGGATTATTGGAGAGGAGACTATGAAGTAAATGGGGTAGATGGCTATGACT
ACAGCCGCGGCCAGTTGATTGAAGATGTGGAACATACCTTTGAAGAGATTAAACCATTATATGAACATCT
TCATGCCTATGTGAGGGCAAAGTTGATGAATGCCTATCCTTCCTATATCAGTCCAATTGGATGCCTCCCT
GCTCATTTGCTTGGTGATATGTGGGGTAGATTTTGGACAAATCTGTACTCTTTGACAGTTCCCTTTGGAC
AGAAACCAAACATAGATGTTACTGATGCAATGGTGGACCAGGCCTGGGATGCACAGAGAATATTCAAGGA
GGCCGAGAAGTTCTTTGTATCTGTTGGTCTTCCTAATATGACTCAAGGATTCTGGGAAAATTCCATGCTA
ACGGACCCAGGAAATGTTCAGAAAGCAGTCTGCCATCCCACAGCTTGGGACCTGGGGAAGGGCGACTTCA
GGATCCTTATGTGCACAAAGGTGACAATGGACGACTTCCTGACAGCTCATCATGAGATGGGGCATATCCA
GTATGATATGGCATATGCTGCACAACCTTTTCTGCTAAGAAATGGAGCTAATGAAGGATTCCATGAAGCT
GTTGGGGAAATCATGTCACTTTCTGCAGCCACACCTAAGCATTTAAAATCCATTGGTCTTCTGTCACCCG
ATTTTCAAGAAGACAATGAAACAGAAATAAACTTCCTGCTCAAACAAGCACTCACGATTGTTGGGACTCT
GCCATTTACTTACATGTTAGAGAAGTGGAGGTGGATGGTCTTTAAAGGGGAAATTCCCAAAGACCAGTGG
ATGAAAAAGTGGTGGGAGATGAAGCGAGAGATAGTTGGGGTGGTGGAACCTGTGCCCCATGATGAAACAT
ACTGTGACCCCGCATCTCTGTTCCATGTTTCTAATGATTACTCATTCATTCGATATTACACAAGGACCCT
TTACCAATTCCAGTTTCAAGAAGCACTTTGTCAAGCAGCTAAACATGAAGGCCCTCTGCACAAATGTGAC
ATCTCAAACTCTACAGAAGCTGGACAGAAACTGTTCAATATGCTGAGGCTTGGAAAATCAGAACCCTGGA
CCCTAGCATTGGAAAATGTTGTAGGAGCAAAGAACATGAATGTAAGGCCACTGCTCAACTACTTTGAGCC
CTTATTTACCTGGCTGAAAGACCAGAACAAGAATTCTTTTGTGGGATGGAGTACCGACTGGAGTCCATAT
GCAGACCAAAGCATCAAAGTGAGGATAAGCCTAAAATCAGCTCTTGGAGATAAAGCATATGAATGGAACG
ACAATGAAATGTACCTGTTCCGATCATCTGTTGCATATGCTATGAGGCAGTACTTTTTAAAAGTAAAAAA
TCAGATGATTCTTTTTGGGGAGGAGGATGTGCGAGTGGCTAATTTGAAACCAAGAATCTCCTTTAATTTC
TTTGTCACTGCACCTAAAAATGTGTCTGATATCATTCCTAGAACTGAAGTTGAAAAGGCCATCAGGATGT
CCCGGAGCCGTATCAATGATGCTTTCCGTCTGAATGACAACAGCCTAGAGTTTCTGGGGATACAGCCAAC
ACTTGGACCTCCTAACCAGCCCCCTGTTTCCATATGGCTGATTGTTTTTGGAGTTGTGATGGGAGTGATA
GTGGTTGGCATTGTCATCCTGATCTTCACTGGGATCAGAGATCGGAAGAAGAAAAATAAAGCAAGAAGTG
GAGAAAATCCTTATGCCTCCATCGATATTAGCAAAGGAGAAAATAATCCAGGATTCCAAAACACTGATGA
TGTTCAGACCTCCTTTTAGCTCGAGGTTAACGAATTCCGCCCCCCCCCCCTAACGTTACTGGCCGAAGCC
GCTTGGAATAAGGCCGGTGTGCGTTTGTCTATATGTTATTTTCCACCATATTGCCGTCTTTTGGCAATGT
GAGGGCCCGGAAACCTGGCCCTGTCTTCTTGACGAGCATTCCTAGGGGTCTTTCCCCTCTCGCCAAAGGA
ATGCAAGGTCTGTTGAATGTCGTGAAGGAAGCAGTTCCTCTGGAAGCTTCTTGAAGACAAACAACGTCTG
TAGCGACCCTTTGCAGGCAGCGGAACCCCCCACCTGGCGACAGGTGCCTCTGCGGCCAAAAGCCACGTGT
ATAAGATACACCTGCAAAGGCGGCACAACCCCAGTGCCACGTTGTGAGTTGGATAGTTGTGGAAAGAGTC
AAATGGCTCTCCTCAAGCGTATTCAACAAGGGGCTGAAGGATGCCCAGAAGGTACCCCATTGTATGGGAT
CTGATCTGGGGCCTCGGTGCACATGCTTTACATGTGTTTAGTCGAGGTTAAAAAAACGTCTAGGCCCCCC
GAACCACGGGGACGTGGTTTTCCTTTGAAAAACACGATGATAATATGGCCACAACCATGATTGAACAAGA
TGGATTGCACGCAGGTTCTCCGGCCGCTTGGGTGGAGAGGCTATTCGGCTATGACTGGGCACAACAGACA
ATCGGCTGCTCTGATGCCGCCGTGTTCCGGCTGTCAGCGCAGGGGCGCCCGGTTCTTTTTGTCAAGACCG
ACCTGTCCGGTGCCCTGAATGAACTGCAGGACGAGGCAGCGCGGCTATCGTGGCTGGCCACGACGGGCGT
TCCTTGCGCAGCTGTGCTCGACGTTGTCACTGAAGCGGGAAGGGACTGGCTGCTATTGGGCGAAGTGCCG
GGGCAGGATCTCCTGTCATCTCACCTTGCTCCTGCCGAGAAAGTATCCATCATGGCTGATGCAATGCGGC
GGCTGCATACGCTTGATCCGGCTACCTGCCCATTCGACCACCAAGCGAAACATCGCATCGAGCGAGCACG
TACTCGGATGGAAGCCGGTCTTGTCGATCAGGATGATCTGGACGAAGAGCATCAGGGGCTCGCGCCAGCC
GAACTGTTCGCCAGGCTCAAGGCGCGCATGCCCGACGGCGAGGATCTCGTCGTGACCCATGGCGATGCCT
GCTTGCCGAATATCATGGTGGAAAATGGCCGCTTTTCTGGATTCATCGACTGTGGCCGGCTGGGTGTGGC
GGACCGCTATCAGGACATAGCGTTGGCTACCCGTGATATTGCTGAAGAGCTTGGCGGCGAATGGGCTGAC
CGCTTCCTCGTGCTTTACGGTATCGCCGCTCCCGATTCGCAGCGCATCGCCTTCTATCGCCTTCTTGACG
AGTTCTTCTGAATGTCGACAATCAACCTCTGGATTACAAAATTTGTGAAAGATTGACTGGTATTCTTAAC
TATGTTGCTCCTTTTACGCTATGTGGATACGCTGCTTTAATGCCTTTGTATCATGCTATTGCTTCCCGTA
TGGCTTTCATTTTCTCCTCCTTGTATAAATCCTGGTTGCTGTCTCTTTATGAGGAGTTGTGGCCCGTTGT
CAGGCAACGTGGCGTGGTGTGCACTGTGTTTGCTGACGCAACCCCCACTGGTTGGGGCATTGCCACCACC
TGTCAGCTCCTTTCCGGGACTTTCGCTTTCCCCCTCCCTATTGCCACGGCGGAACTCATCGCCGCCTGCC
TTGCCCGCTGCTGGACAGGGGCTCGGCTGTTGGGCACTGACAATTCCGTGGTGTTGTCGGGGAAGCTGAC
GTCCTTTCCATGGCTGCTCGCCTGTGTTGCCACCTGGATTCTGCGCGGGACGTCCTTCTGCTACGTCCCT
TCGGCCCTCAATCCAGCGGACCTTCCTTCCCGCGGCCTGCTGCCGGCTCTGCGGCCTCTTCCGCGTCTTC
GCCTTCGCCCTCAGACGAGTCGGATCTCCCTTTGGGCCGCCTCCCCGCCTGGAATTCGAGCTCGGTACCT
TTAAGACCAATGACTTACAAGGCAGCTGTAGATCTTAGCCACTTTTTAAAAGAAAAGGGGGGACTGGAAG
GGCTAATTCACTCCCAACGAAGACAAGATCTGCTTTTTGCTTGTACTGGGTCTCTCTGGTTAGACCAGAT
CTGAGCCTGGGAGCTCTCTGGCTAACTAGGGAACCCACTGCTTAAGCCTCAATAAAGCTTGCCTTGAGTG
CTTCAAGTAGTGTGTGCCCGTCTGTTGTGTGACTCTGGTAACTAGAGATCCCTCAGACCCTTTTAGTCAG
TGTGGAAAATCTCTAGCAGTAGTAGTTCATGTCATCTTATTATTCAGTATTTATAACTTGCAAAGAAATG
AATATCAGAGAGTGAGAGGAACTTGTTTATTGCAGCTTATAATGGTTACAAATAAAGCAATAGCATCACA
AATTTCACAAATAAAGCATTTTTTTCACTGCATTCTAGTTGTGGTTTGTCCAAACTCATCAATGTATCTT
ATCATGTCTGGCTCTAGCTATCCCGCCCCTAACTCCGCCCAGTYCCGCCCATTCTCCGCCCCATGGCTGA
CTAATTTTTTTTATTTATGCAGAGGCCGAGGCCGCCTCGGCCTCTGAGCTATTCCAGAAGTAGTGAGGAG
GCTTTTTTGGAGGCCTAGGGACGTACCCAATTCGCCCTATAGTGAGTCGTATTACGCGCGCTCACTGGCC
GTCGTTTTACAACGTCGTGACTGGGAAAACCCTGGCGTTACCCAACTTAATCGCCTTGCAGCACATCCCC
CTTTCGCCAGCTGGCGTAATAGCGAAGAGGCCCGCACCGATCGCCCTTCCCAACAGTTGCGCAGCCTGAA
TGGCGAATGGG
[124 nt withheld, positions 9882-10005]
C
[91 nt withheld, positions 10007-10097]
A
[49 nt withheld, positions 10099-10147]
CCTTTGACGTTGGAGTCCACGTTCTTT
[37 nt withheld, positions 10175-10211]
ACCCTATCTCGGTCTATTCTTTTGATTTATAAGGGATTTTGCCGATTTCGGCCTATTGGTTAAAAAATGA
GCTGATTTAACAAAAATTTAACGCGAATTTTAACAAAATATTAACGCTTACAATTT
Features (pLannotate 1.2.2; 27 found; start..end, strand, type, name):
     26..130     +  promoter       AmpR promoter: bla
    131..991     +  CDS            AmpR: β-lactamase; bla; confers resistance to ampicillin, carbenicillin, and related antibiotics
   1162..1750    +  rep_origin     ori: high-copy-number ColE1/pMB1/pBR322/pUC origin of replication
   1933..2025    +  CDS            lacI (fragment): lac repressor; lacI; The lac repressor binds to the lac operator to inhibit transcription in E. coli. This inhibition can be relieved by adding lactose or isopropyl-β-D-thiogalactopyranoside (IPTG).
   2038..2059    +  protein_bind   CAP binding site: CAP binding activates transcription in the presence of cAMP. E. coli catabolite activator protein
   2074..2104    +  promoter       lac promoter: promoter for the E. coli lac operon
   2112..2128    +  protein_bind   lac operator: The lac repressor binds to the lac operator to inhibit transcription in E. coli. This inhibition can be relieved by adding lactose or isopropyl-β-D-thiogalactopyranoside (IPTG). lac repressor encoded by lacI
   2173..2191    +  promoter       T3 promoter: promoter for bacteriophage T3 RNA polymerase
   2219..2445    +  promoter       RSV promoter: Rous sarcoma virus enhancer/promoter
   2446..2626    +  LTR            5' LTR (truncated): truncated 5' long terminal repeat (LTR) from HIV-1
   2673..2798    +  misc_feature   HIV-1 Ψ: packaging signal of human immunodeficiency virus type 1
   2782..3120    +  CDS            HIV-1 gag (fragment): gag protein from human immunodeficiency virus 1; gag
   3291..3524    +  misc_feature   RRE: The Rev response element (RRE) of HIV-1 allows for Rev-dependent mRNA export from the nucleus to the cytoplasm.
   3901..4001    +  CDS            Rev (fragment): human immunodeficiency virus 1 (HIV-1) Rev protein; rev; enhances nuclear export of unspliced and incompletely spliced viral mRNAs
   4020..4137    +  misc_feature   cPPT/CTS: central polypurine tract and central termination sequence of HIV-1
   4184..4591    +  promoter       SFFV promoter: spleen focus-forming virus long terminal repeat (LTR) promoter
   4602..7016    +  CDS            ACE2: ACE2_HUMAN - Experimental evidence at protein level: Swiss-Prot protein existence level 1. [Isoform 2]: (Microbial infection) Non-functional as a receptor for human coronavirus SARS-CoV-2. From Homo sapiens (Human).
   7141..7603    +  misc_feature   IRES: internal ribosome entry site (IRES) of the encephalomyocarditis virus (EMCV)
   7617..8408    +  CDS            neo: KKA2_KLEPN - Also known as kan, nptII. Experimental evidence at protein level: Swiss-Prot protein existence level 1. Resistance to kanamycin, neomycin, paromomycin, ribostamycin, butirosin and gentamicin B. From Klebsiella pneumoniae.
   8420..9008    +  misc_feature   WPRE: woodchuck hepatitis virus posttranscriptional regulatory element
   9025..9093    +  CDS            nef (fragment): NEF_HV1Z2 - Experimental evidence at protein level: Swiss-Prot protein existence level 1. Extracellular Nef protein targets CD4(+) T-lymphocytes for apoptosis by interacting with CXCR4 surface receptors. From Human immunodeficiency virus type 1 group M subtype D (isolate Z2/CDC-Z34) (HIV-1).
   9095..9328    +  LTR            3' LTR (ΔU3): self-inactivating 3' long terminal repeat (LTR) from HIV-1
   9400..9521    +  polyA_signal   SV40 poly(A) signal: SV40 polyadenylation signal
   9540..9675    +  rep_origin     SV40 ori: SV40 origin of replication
   9696..9714    -  promoter       T7 promoter: promoter for bacteriophage T7 RNA polymerase
   9722..9877    +  CDS            lacZα (fragment): LacZα fragment of β-galactosidase; lacZ fragment
   9882..10310   +  rep_origin     f1 ori (sequence partly withheld): f1 bacteriophage origin of replication; arrow indicates direction of (+) strand synthesis
