[The description below was written by a language model from this plasmid's Addgene catalogue record and pLannotate feature annotations shown in this document.]
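Description:
RRL.sin.cPPT.SFFV/Ace2.IRES-neo.WPRE (MT129) is a self-inactivating HIV-1-based lentiviral transfer vector, about 10.3 kb, built to express human ACE2 ectopically in mammalian cells. It is propagated in E. coli as a high-copy plasmid through a ColE1/pUC-type origin with ampicillin selection (AmpR, β-lactamase). The plasmid backbone also carries an f1 origin, an SV40 origin, T3 and T7 promoters, and remnants of lac elements.

The vector genome is transcribed in producer cells from a chimeric 5' end in which the RSV enhancer/promoter replaces the U3 region ahead of a truncated 5' LTR, a design that makes genomic RNA production independent of Tat. Downstream lie the Ψ packaging signal extending into a gag fragment, the Rev response element for Rev-dependent nuclear export, and the cPPT/CTS, which improves transduction efficiency. The 3' LTR carries a U3 deletion, so after reverse transcription and integration the proviral LTRs are transcriptionally inactive. An SV40 polyadenylation signal follows the 3' LTR.

Expression of the payload relies on the internal spleen focus-forming virus (SFFV) promoter. It drives a bicistronic transcript encoding the human ACE2 open reading frame (roughly 2.4 kb, cloned between NotI and XhoI sites), followed by an EMCV IRES and the neomycin phosphotransferase gene, so transduced cells can be selected with G418. A WPRE downstream of neo enhances transcript stability and expression. According to the record, the backbone was derived from a puromycin-resistance version in which puroR was replaced by neoR. The associated publication concerns SARS-CoV-2 replication and interferon responses in lung epithelial cells, consistent with using the vector to supply the viral receptor to target cells.
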