Addgene plasmid #145840: RRL.sin.cPPT.SFFV/Ace2.IRES-neo.WPRE (MT129)
Purpose: Lentiviral vector genome to ectopically express human Ace2
Depositing lab: Caroline Goujon. Depositing organization: CNRS UMR 9004, Institut de Recherche en Infectiologie de Montpellier (IRIM). Publication: SARS-CoV-2 triggers an MDA-5-dependent interferon response which is unable to control replication in lung epithelial cells. Rebendenne A, Valadao ALC, Tauziet M, Maarifi G, Bonaventure B, McKellar J, Planes R, Nisole S, Arnaud-Arnould M, Moncorge O, Goujon C. J Virol. 2021 Jan 29. pii: JVI.02415-20. doi: 10.1128/JVI.02415-20. PubMed 33514628.
Backbone
  Vector backbone: RRL.sin.cPPT.SFFV/IRES-neo.WPRE.
  Vector type: Mammalian Expression, Lentiviral
  Selectable markers: Neomycin (select with G418)
Growth in bacteria
  Bacterial resistance: Ampicillin, 100 μg/mL
  Growth temperature: 37°C
  Growth strain: NEB Stable
  Copy number: High Copy
Gene/Insert
  Gene/Insert name: human Ace2
  Species: H. sapiens (human)
  Insert size (bp): 2418
  Entrez Gene: ACE2 (a.k.a. ACEH)
  Promoter: SFFV
  Cloning method: Restriction Enzyme; 5′ cloning site NotI (unknown if destroyed); 3′ cloning site XhoI (unknown if destroyed)
Resource information
  A portion of this plasmid was derived from a plasmid made by: lentiviral puroR: puroR replaced by neoR RRL.sin.cPPT.SFFV/IRES-neo.WPRE
Terms and licenses: Academic/Nonprofit Terms; Industry Terms: Not Available to Industry
How to cite: RRL.sin.cPPT.SFFV/Ace2.IRES-neo.WPRE (MT129) was a gift from Caroline Goujon (Addgene plasmid # 145840 ; http://n2t.net/addgene:145840 ; RRID:Addgene_145840)
