>Addgene plasmid #145840 | RRL.sin.cPPT.SFFV/Ace2.IRES-neo.WPRE (MT129) | depositor partial sequence | sequence record 288280 | Insert sequence
ATGTCAAGCTCTTCCTGGCTCCTTCTCAGCCTTGTTGCTGTAACTGCTGCTCAGTCCACCATTGAGGAAC
AGGCCAAGACATTTTTGGACAAGTTTAACCACGAAGCCGAAGACCTGTTCTATCAAAGTTCACTTGCTTC
TTGGAATTATAACACCAATATTACTGAAGAGAATGTCCAAAACATGAATAATGCTGGGGACAAATGGTCT
GCCTTTTTAAAGGAACAGTCCACACTTGCCCAAATGTATCCACTACAAGAAATTCAGAATCTCACAGTCA
AGCTTCAGCTGCAGGCTCTTCAGCAAAATGGGTCTTCAGTGCTCTCAGAAGACAAGAGCAAACGGTTGAA
CACAATTCTAAATACAATGAGCACCATCTACAGTACTGGAAAAGTTTGTAACCCAGATAATCCACAAGAA
TGCTTATTACTTGAACCAGGTTTGAATGAAATAATGGCAAACAGTTTAGACTACAATGAGAGGCTCTGGG
CTTGGGAAAGCTGGAGATCTGAGGTCGGCAAGCAGCTGAGGCCATTATATGAAGAGTATGTGGTCTTGAA
AAATGAGATGGCAAGAGCAAATCATTATGAGGACTATGGGGATTATTGGAGAGGAGACTATGAAGTAAAT
GGGGTAGATGGCTATGACTACAGCCGCGGCCAGTTGATTGAAGATGTGGAACATACCTTTGAAGAGATTA
AACCATTATATGAACATCTTCATGCCTATGTGAGGGCAAAGTTGATGAATGCCTATCCTTCCTATATCAG
TCCAATTGGATGCCTCCCTGCTCATTTGCTTGGTGATATGTGGGGTAGATTTTGGACAAATCTGTACTCT
TTGACAGTTCCCTTTGGACAGAAACCAAACATAGATGTTACTGATGCAATGGTGGACCAGGCCTGGGATG
CACAGAGAATATTCAAGGAGGCCGAGAAGTTCTTTGTATCTGTTGGTCTTCCTAATATGACTCAAGGATT
CTGGGAAAATTCCATGCTAACGGACCCAGGAAATGTTCAGAAAGCAGTCTGCCATCCCACAGCTTGGGAC
CTGGGGAAGGGCGACTTCAGGATCCTTATGTGCACAAAGGTGACAATGGACGACTTCCTGACAGCTCATC
ATGAGATGGGGCATATCCAGTATGATATGGCATATGCTGCACAACCTTTTCTGCTAAGAAATGGAGCTAA
TGAAGGATTCCATGAAGCTGTTGGGGAAATCATGTCACTTTCTGCAGCCACACCTAAGCATTTAAAATCC
ATTGGTCTTCTGTCACCCGATTTTCAAGAAGACAATGAAACAGAAATAAACTTCCTGCTCAAACAAGCAC
TCACGATTGTTGGGACTCTGCCATTTACTTACATGTTAGAGAAGTGGAGGTGGATGGTCTTTAAAGGGGA
AATTCCCAAAGACCAGTGGATGAAAAAGTGGTGGGAGATGAAGCGAGAGATAGTTGGGGTGGTGGAACCT
GTGCCCCATGATGAAACATACTGTGACCCCGCATCTCTGTTCCATGTTTCTAATGATTACTCATTCATTC
GATATTACACAAGGACCCTTTACCAATTCCAGTTTCAAGAAGCACTTTGTCAAGCAGCTAAACATGAAGG
CCCTCTGCACAAATGTGACATCTCAAACTCTACAGAAGCTGGACAGAAACTGTTCAATATGCTGAGGCTT
GGAAAATCAGAACCCTGGACCCTAGCATTGGAAAATGTTGTAGGAGCAAAGAACATGAATGTAAGGCCAC
TGCTCAACTACTTTGAGCCCTTATTTACCTGGCTGAAAGACCAGAACAAGAATTCTTTTGTGGGATGGAG
TACCGACTGGAGTCCATATGCAGACCAAAGCATCAAAGTGAGGATAAGCCTAAAATCAGCTCTTGGAGAT
AAAGCATATGAATGGAACGACAATGAAATGTACCTGTTCCGATCATCTGTTGCATATGCTATGAGGCAGT
ACTTTTTAAAAGTAAAAAATCAGATGATTCTTTTTGGGGAGGAGGATGTGCGAGTGGCTAATTTGAAACC
AAGAATCTCCTTTAATTTCTTTGTCACTGCACCTAAAAATGTGTCTGATATCATTCCTAGAACTGAAGTT
GAAAAGGCCATCAGGATGTCCCGGAGCCGTATCAATGATGCTTTCCGTCTGAATGACAACAGCCTAGAGT
TTCTGGGGATACAGCCAACACTTGGACCTCCTAACCAGCCCCCTGTTTCCATATGGCTGATTGTTTTTGG
AGTTGTGATGGGAGTGATAGTGGTTGGCATTGTCATCCTGATCTTCACTGGGATCAGAGATCGGAAGAAG
AAAAATAAAGCAAGAAGTGGAGAAAATCCTTATGCCTCCATCGATATTAGCAAAGGAGAAAATAATCCAG
GATTCCAAAACACTGATGATGTTCAGACCTCCTTTTAG
